>Addgene plasmid #159543 | R989-X11-566: His6-MBP-tev-G-Hs.KRAS4b(1-169) G13D | addgene full sequence | sequence record 313199 | Addgene NGS Result
TTAATACGACTCACTATAGGGGAATTGTGAGCGGATAACAATTCCCCTCTAGAAATAATTTTGTTTAACT
TTAAGAAGGAGATATACATATGAGATCCCATCACCATCACCATCACGGCAAAATCGAAGAAGGTAAACTG
GTAATCTGGATTAACGGCGATAAAGGCTATAACGGTCTCGCTGAAGTCGGTAAGAAATTCGAGAAAGATA
CCGGAATTAAAGTCACCGTTGAGCATCCGGATAAACTGGAAGAGAAATTCCCACAGGTTGCGGCAACTGG
CGATGGCCCTGACATTATCTTCTGGGCACACGACCGCTTTGGTGGCTACGCTCAATCTGGCCTGTTGGCT
GAAATCACCCCGGACAAAGCGTTCCAGGACAAGCTGTATCCGTTTACCTGGGATGCCGTACGTTACAACG
GCAAGCTGATTGCTTACCCGATCGCTGTTGAAGCGTTATCGCTGATTTATAACAAAGATCTGCTGCCGAA
CCCGCCAAAAACCTGGGAAGAGATCCCGGCGCTGGATAAAGAACTGAAAGCGAAAGGTAAGAGCGCGCTG
ATGTTCAACCTGCAAGAACCGTACTTCACCTGGCCGCTGATTGCTGCTGACGGGGGTTATGCGTTCAAGT
ATGAAAACGGCAAGTACGACATTAAAGACGTGGGCGTGGATAACGCTGGCGCGAAAGCGGGTCTGACCTT
CCTGGTTGACCTGATTAAAAACAAACACATGAATGCAGACACCGATTACTCCATCGCAGAAGCTGCCTTT
AATAAAGGCGAAACAGCGATGACCATCAACGGCCCGTGGGCATGGTCCAACATCGACACCAGCAAAGTGA
ATTATGGTGTAACGGTACTGCCGACCTTCAAGGGTCAACCATCCAAACCGTTCGTTGGCGTGCTGAGCGC
AGGTATTAACGCCGCCAGTCCGAACAAAGAGCTGGCAAAAGAGTTCCTCGAAAACTATCTGCTGACTGAT
GAAGGTCTGGAAGCGGTTAATAAAGACAAACCGCTGGGTGCCGTAGCGCTGAAGTCTTACGAGGAAGAGT
TGGCGAAAGATCCACGTATTGCCGCCACCATGGAAAACGCCCAGAAAGGTGAAATCATGCCGAACATCCC
GCAGATGTCCGCTTTCTGGTATGCCGTGCGTACTGCGGTGATCAACGCCGCCAGCGGTCGTCAGACTGTC
GATGAAGCCCTGAAAGACGCGCAGACTAATTCGGGATCTGATATCACAAGTTTGTACAAAAAAGTTGGCG
AAAACCTGTACTTCCAAGGCATGACTGAATATAAACTTGTGGTAGTTGGAGCTGGTGACGTAGGCAAGAG
TGCCTTGACGATACAGCTAATTCAGAATCATTTTGTGGACGAATATGATCCAACAATAGAGGATTCCTAC
AGGAAGCAAGTAGTAATTGATGGAGAAACCTGTCTCTTGGATATTCTCGACACAGCAGGTCAAGAGGAGT
ACAGTGCAATGAGGGACCAGTACATGAGGACTGGGGAGGGCTTTCTTTGTGTATTTGCCATAAATAATAC
TAAATCATTTGAAGATATTCACCATTATAGAGAACAAATTAAAAGAGTTAAGGACTCTGAAGATGTACCT
ATGGTCCTAGTAGGAAATAAATGTGATTTGCCTTCTAGAACAGTAGACACAAAACAGGCTCAGGACTTAG
CAAGAAGTTATGGAATTCCTTTTATTGAAACATCAGCAAAGACAAGACAGGGTGTTGATGATGCCTTCTA
TACATTAGTTCGAGAAATTCGAAAACATAAAGAAAAGTAATCAACTTTCTTGTACAAAGTGGTGATATCG
CTAGCTAGATAGCTAGAAGCTTGCGGCCGCACAGCTGTATACACGTGCAAGCCAGCCAGAACTCGCTCCT
GAAGACCCAGAGGATCTCGAGCACCACCACCACCACCACTAATGTTAATTAAGTTGGGCGTTCCTAGGCT
GATAAAACAGAATTTGCCTGGCGGCAGTAGCGCGGTGGTCCCACCTGACCCCATGCCGAACTCAGAAGTG
AAACGCCGTAGCGCCGATGGTAGTGTGGGGTCTCCCCATGCGAGAGTAGGGAACTGCCAGGCATCAAATA
AAACGAAAGGCTCAGTCGAAAGACTGGGCCTTTCGTTTTATCTGTTGTTTGTCGGTGAACGCTCTCCTGA
GTAGGACAAATCCGCCGGGAGCGGATTTGAACGTTGCGAAGCAACGGCCCGGAGGGTGGCGGGCAGGACG
CCCGCCATAAACTGCCAGGCATCAAATTAAGCAGAAGGCCATCCTGACGGATGGCCTTTTTGCGTTTCTA
CAAACTCTTTTGTTTATTTTTCTAAATACATTCAAATATGTATCCGCTGAGCAATAACTAGCATAACCCC
TTGGGGCCTCTAAACGGGTCTTGAGGGGTTTTTTGCTGAAAGGAGGAACTATATCCGGATTGGCGAATGG
G
[124 nt withheld, positions 2452-2575]
C
[91 nt withheld, positions 2577-2667]
A
[49 nt withheld, positions 2669-2717]
CCTTTGACGTTGGAGTCCACGTTCTTT
[37 nt withheld, positions 2745-2781]
ACCCTATCTCGGTCTATTCTTTTGATTTATAAGGGATTTTGCCGATTTCGGCCTATTGGTTAAAAAATGA
GCTGATTTAACAAAAATTTAACGCGAATTTTAACAAAATATTAACGTTTACAATTTCTGGCGGCACGATG
GCATGAGATTATCAAAAAGGATCTTCACCTAGATCCTTTTAAATTAAAAATGAAGTTTTAAATCAATCTA
AAGTATATATGAGTAAACTTGGTCTGACAGTTACCAATGCTTAATCAGTGAGGCACCTATCTCAGCGATC
TGTCTATTTCGTTCATCCATAGTTGCCTGACTCCCCGTCGTGTAGATAACTACGATACGGGAGGGCTTAC
CATCTGGCCCCAGTGCTGCAATGATACCGCGAGACCCACGCTCACCGGCTCCAGATTTATCAGCAATAAA
CCAGCCAGCCGGAAGGGCCGAGCGCAGAAGTGGTCCTGCAACTTTATCCGCCTCCATCCAGTCTATTAAT
TGTTGCCGGGAAGCTAGAGTAAGTAGTTCGCCAGTTAATAGTTTGCGCAACGTTGTTGCCATTGCTACAG
GCATCGTGGTGTCACGCTCGTCGTTTGGTATGGCTTCATTCAGCTCCGGTTCCCAACGATCAAGGCGAGT
TACATGATCCCCCATGTTGTGCAAAAAAGCGGTTAGCTCCTTCGGTCCTCCGATCGTTGTCAGAAGTAAG
TTGGCCGCAGTGTTATCACTCATGGTTATGGCAGCACTGCATAATTCTCTTACTGTCATGCCATCCGTAA
GATGCTTTTCTGTGACTGGTGAGTACTCAACCAAGTCATTCTGAGAATAGTGTATGCGGCGACCGAGTTG
CTCTTGCCCGGCGTCAATACGGGATAATACCGCGCCACATAGCAGAACTTTAAAAGTGCTCATCATTGGA
AAACGTTCTTCGGGGCGAAAACTCTCAAGGATCTTACCGCTGTTGAGATCCAGTTCGATGTAACCCACTC
GTGCACCCAACTGATCTTCAGCATCTTTTACTTTCACCAGCGTTTCTGGGTGAGCAAAAACAGGAAGGCA
AAATGCCGCAAAAAAGGGAATAAGGGCGACACGGAAATGTTGAATACTCATACTCTTCCTTTTTCAATCA
TGATTGAAGCATTTATCAGGGTTATTGTCTCATGAGCGGATACATATTTGAATGTATTTAGAAAAATAAA
CAAATAGGTCATGACCAAAATCCCTTAACGTGAGTTTTCGTTCCACTGAGCGTCAGACCCCGTAGAAAAG
ATCAAAGGATCTTCTTGAGATCCTTTTTTTCTGCGCGTAATCTGCTGCTTGCAAACAAAAAAACCACCGC
TACCAGCGGTGGTTTGTTTGCCGGATCAAGAGCTACCAACTCTTTTTCCGAAGGTAACTGGCTTCAGCAG
AGCGCAGATACCAAATACTGTCCTTCTAGTGTAGCCGTAGTTAGGCCACCACTTCAAGAACTCTGTAGCA
CCGCCTACATACCTCGCTCTGCTAATCCTGTTACCAGTGGCTGCTGCCAGTGGCGATAAGTCGTGTCTTA
CCGGGTTGGACTCAAGACGATAGTTACCGGATAAGGCGCAGCGGTCGGGCTGAACGGGGGGTTCGTGCAC
ACAGCCCAGCTTGGAGCGAACGACCTACACCGAACTGAGATACCTACAGCGTGAGCTATGAGAAAGCGCC
ACGCTTCCCGAAGGGAGAAAGGCGGACAGGTATCCGGTAAGCGGCAGGGTCGGAACAGGAGAGCGCACGA
GGGAGCTTCCAGGGGGAAACGCCTGGTATCTTTATAGTCCTGTCGGGTTTCGCCACCTCTGACTTGAGCG
TCGATTTTTGTGATGCTCGTCAGGGGGGCGGAGCCTATGGAAAAACGCCAGCAACGCGGCCTTTTTACGG
TTCCTGGCCTTTTGCTGGCCTTTTGCTCACATGTTCTTTCCTGCGTTATCCCCTGATTCTGTGGATAACC
GTATTACCGCCTTTGAGTGAGCTGATACCGCTCGCCGCAGCCGAACGACCGAGCGCAGCGAGTCAGTGAG
CGAGGAAGCGGAAGAGCGCCTGATGCGGTATTTTCTCCTTACGCATCTGTGCGGTATTTCACACCGCAAT
GGTGCACTCTCAGTACAATCTGCTCTGATGCCGCATAGTTAAGCCAGTATACACTCCGCTATCGCTACGT
GACTGGGTCATGGCTGCGCCCCGACACCCGCCAACACCCGCTGACGCGCCCTGACGGGCTTGTCTGCTCC
CGGCATCCGCTTACAGACAAGCTGTGACCGTCTCCGGGAGCTGCATGTGTCAGAGGTTTTCACCGTCATC
ACCGAAACGCGCGAGGCAGCTGCGGTAAAGCTCATCAGCGTGGTCGTGAAGCGATTCACAGATGTCTGCC
TGTTCATCCGCGTCCAGCTCGTTGAGTTTCTCCAGAAGCGTTAATGTCTGGCTTCTGATAAAGCGGGCCA
TGTTAAGGGCGGTTTTTTCCTGTTTGGTCACTGATGCCTCCGTGTAAGGGGGATTTCTGTTCATGGGGGT
AATGATACCGATGAAACGAGAGAGGATGCTCACGATACGGGTTACTGATGATGAACATGCCCGGTTACTG
GAACGTTGTGAGGGTAAACAACTGGCGGTATGGATGCGGCGGGACCAGAGAAAAATCACTCAGGGTCAAT
GCCAGCGCTTCGTTAATACAGATGTAGGTGTTCCACAGGGTAGCCAGCAGCATCCTGCGATGCAGATCCG
GAACATAATGGTGCAGGGCGCTGACTTCCGCGTTTCCAGACTTTACGAAACACGGAAACCGAAGACCATT
CATGTTGTTGCTCAGGTCGCAGACGTTTTGCAGCAGCAGTCGCTTCACGTTCGCTCGCGTATCGGTGATT
CATTCTGCTAACCAGTAAGGCAACCCCGCCAGCCTAGCCGGGTCCTCAACGACAGGAGCACGATCATGCT
AGTCATGCCCCGCGCCCACCGGAAGGAGCTGACTGGGTTGAAGGCTCTCAAGGGCATCGGTCGAGATCCC
GGTGCCTAATGAGTGAGCTAACTTACATTAATTGCGTTGCGCTCACTGCCCGCTTTCCAGTCGGGAAACC
TGTCGTGCCAGCTGCATTAATGAATCGGCCAACGCGCGGGGAGAGGCGGTTTGCGTATTGGGCGCCAGGG
TGGTTTTTCTTTTCACCAGTGAGACGGGCAACAGCTGATTGCCCTTCACCGCCTGGCCCTGAGAGAGTTG
CAGCAAGCGGTCCACGCTGGTTTGCCCCAGCAGGCGAAAATCCTGTTTGATGGTGGTTAACGGCGGGATA
TAACATGAGCTGTCTTCGGTATCGTCGTATCCCACTACCGAGATGTCCGCACCAACGCGCAGCCCGGACT
CGGTAATGGCGCGCATTGCGCCCAGCGCCATCTGATCGTTGGCAACCAGCATCGCAGTGGGAACGATGCC
CTCATTCAGCATTTGCATGGTTTGTTGAAAACCGGACATGGCACTCCAGTCGCCTTCCCGTTCCGCTATC
GGCTGAATTTGATTGCGAGTGAGATATTTATGCCAGCCAGCCAGACGCAGACGCGCCGAGACAGAACTTA
ATGGGCCCGCTAACAGCGCGATTTGCTGGTGACCCAATGCGACCAGATGCTCCACGCCCAGTCGCGTACC
GTCTTCATGGGAGAAAATAATACTGTTGATGGGTGTCTGGTCAGAGACATCAAGAAATAACGCCGGAACA
TTAGTGCAGGCAGCTTCCACAGCAATGGCATCCTGGTCATCCAGCGGATAGTTAATGATCAGCCCACTGA
CGCGTTGCGCGAGAAGATTGTGCACCGCCGCTTTACAGGCTTCGACGCCGCTTCGTTCTACCATCGACAC
CACCACGCTGGCACCCAGTTGATCGGCGCGAGATTTAATCGCCGCGACAATTTGCGACGGCGCGTGCAGG
GCCAGACTGGAGGTGGCAACGCCAATCAGCAACGACTGTTTGCCCGCCAGTTGTTGTGCCACGCGGTTGG
GAATGTAATTCAGCTCCGCCATCGCCGCTTCCACTTTTTCCCGCGTTTTCGCAGAAACGTGGCTGGCCTG
GTTCACCACGCGGGAAACGGTCTGATAAGAGACACCGGCATACTCTGCGACATCGTATAACGTTACTGGT
TTCACATTCACCACCCTGAATTGACTCTCTTCCGGGCGCTATCATGCCATACCGCGAAAGGTTTTGCGCC
ATTCGATGGTGTCCGGGATCTCGACGCTCTCCCTTATGCGACTCCTGCATTAGGAAGCAGCCCAGTAGTA
GGTTGAGGCCGTTGAGCACCGCCGCCGCAAGGAATGGTGCATGCAAGGAGATGGCGCCCAACAGTCCCCC
GGCCACGGGGCCTGCCACCATACCCACGCCGAAACAAGCGCTCATGAGCCCGAAGTGGCGAGCCCGATCT
TCCCCATCGGTGATGTCGGCGATATAGGCGCCAGCAACCGCACCTGTGGCGCCGGTGATGCCGGCCACGA
TGCGTCCGGCGTAGAGGATCGAGATCGATCTCGATCCCGCGAAA
Features (pLannotate 1.2.2; 27 found; start..end, strand, type, name):
      2..20      +  promoter       T7 promoter: promoter for bacteriophage T7 RNA polymerase
     21..45      +  protein_bind   lac operator: The lac repressor binds to the lac operator to inhibit transcription in E. coli. This inhibition can be relieved by adding lactose or isopropyl-β-D-thiogalactopyranoside (IPTG). lac repressor encoded by lacI
     60..82      +  RBS            RBS: efficient ribosome binding site from bacteriophage T7 gene 10 (Olins and Rangwala, 1989)
     99..116     +  CDS            7xHis (fragment): 6xHis affinity tag
    120..1217    +  CDS            MBP: maltose binding protein from E. coli; malE (mutated); This version of the gene does not encode a signal sequence, so MBP will remain in the cytosol.
   1237..1254    +  protein_bind   attB1 (fragment): mutant version of attB; core recombination site for the Gateway® BP reaction BP Clonase™
   1260..1276    +  CDS            TEV site (fragment): tobacco etch virus (TEV) protease recognition and cleavage site
   1281..1787    +  CDS            K-Ras (fragment): human small GTPase proto-oncoprotein
   1795..1812    -  protein_bind   attB2 (fragment): mutant version of attB; core recombination site for the Gateway® BP reaction BP Clonase™
   1912..1929    +  CDS            9xHis (fragment): 9xHis affinity tag
   1976..2091    +  ncRNA          5S rRNA: Accession: RF00001 - 5S ribosomal RNA
   2095..2181    +  terminator     rrnB T1 terminator: Escherichia coli rrnB; transcription terminator T1 from the E. coli rrnB gene
   2273..2300    +  terminator     rrnB T2 terminator: transcription terminator T2 from the E. coli rrnB gene
   2319..2358    +  promoter       AmpR promoter (fragment): bla
   2368..2415    +  terminator     T7 terminator: transcription terminator for bacteriophage T7 RNA polymerase
   2452..2907    +  rep_origin     f1 ori (sequence partly withheld): f1 bacteriophage origin of replication; arrow indicates direction of (+) strand synthesis
   3022..3882    -  CDS            AmpR: β-lactamase; bla; confers resistance to ampicillin, carbenicillin, and related antibiotics
   3883..3975    -  promoter       AmpR promoter: bla
   4056..4644    +  rep_origin     ori: high-copy-number ColE1/pMB1/pBR322/pUC origin of replication
   4830..4969    -  misc_feature   bom: basis of mobility region from pBR322
   5071..5262    -  CDS            rop: Rop protein, which maintains plasmids at low copy number; rop
   5279..5659    +  CDS            YPB1_ECOLX: Protein predicted: Swiss-Prot protein existence level 4. From Escherichia coli.
   5721..5785    -  CDS            TcR (fragment): tetracycline efflux protein; tet; confers resistance to tetracycline
   5800..5821    -  protein_bind   CAP binding site: CAP binding activates transcription in the presence of cAMP. E. coli catabolite activator protein
   5834..6916    -  CDS            lacI: lac repressor; lacI; The lac repressor binds to the lac operator to inhibit transcription in E. coli. This inhibition can be relieved by adding lactose or isopropyl-β-D-thiogalactopyranoside (IPTG).
   6917..6994    -  promoter       lacI promoter: lacI
   7002..7281    -  CDS            TcR (fragment): tetracycline efflux protein; tet; confers resistance to tetracycline
