[The description below was written by a language model from this plasmid's Addgene catalogue record and pLannotate feature annotations shown in this document.]
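Description:
R989-X11-566 is a 7.3 kb bacterial expression plasmid built on the pDest-566 Gateway destination backbone, designed to produce a tagged, truncated form of human KRAS4b carrying the oncogenic G13D substitution in E. coli. It is maintained under ampicillin selection through a β-lactamase gene. Replication runs from a pBR322-type ColE1 origin accompanied by the rop gene and the bom region, consistent with the low copy number recorded for it. An f1 origin is also present, and short tetracycline-resistance fragments appear to be non-functional leftovers of the parental backbone.

The expression cassette is driven by a T7 promoter fused to a lac operator, with the strong phage T7 gene 10 ribosome binding site. A plasmid-borne lacI gene supplies repressor, so transcription is held off until IPTG induction in a host that provides T7 RNA polymerase. The open reading frame begins with a His6 tag and a signal-sequence-free maltose binding protein, which stays cytosolic and serves as a solubility and affinity partner. This is followed by the attB1 scar left by Gateway recombination, a TEV protease site, and KRAS4b residues 1–169, that is, the G-domain without the C-terminal hypervariable region. As the construct name indicates, TEV cleavage releases the KRAS fragment with a single extra N-terminal glycine. The insert ends before attB2, so the downstream His-tag sequence annotated in the backbone is presumably not translated, although the table does not show the stop codon. The rrnB T1/T2 and T7 terminators close the transcription unit. The stated purpose is E. coli production of the fusion protein, and the associated publication concerns preparing KRAS4b for biophysical studies.
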