Addgene plasmid #159543: R989-X11-566: His6-MBP-tev-G-Hs.KRAS4b(1-169) G13D
Purpose: E. coli protein expression of His6-MBP-tev-G-Hs.KRAS4b(1-169) G13D
Depositing lab: Dominic Esposito. Depositing organization: National Cancer Institute (NCI). Publication: Farnesylated and methylated KRAS4b: high yield production of protein suitable for biophysical studies of prenylated protein-lipid interactions. Gillette WK, Esposito D, Abreu Blanco M, Alexander P, Bindu L, Bittner C, Chertov O, Frank PH, Grose C, Jones JE, Meng Z, Perkins S, Van Q, Ghirlando R, Fivash M, Nissley DV, McCormick F, Holderfield M, Stephen AG. Sci Rep. 2015 Nov 2;5:15916. doi: 10.1038/srep15916. PubMed 26522388.
Backbone
  Vector backbone: pDest-566
  Vector type: Bacterial Expression
Growth in bacteria
  Bacterial resistance: Ampicillin, 100 μg/mL
  Growth temperature: 37°C
  Growth strain: DH5alpha
  Copy number: Low Copy
Gene/Insert
  Gene/Insert name: His6-MBP-tev-G-Hs.KRAS4b(1-169) G13D
  Species: H. sapiens (human)
  Mutation: G13D
  Entrez Gene: KRAS (a.k.a. 'C-K-RAS, C-K-RAS, CFC2, K-RAS2A, K-RAS2B, K-RAS4A, K-RAS4B, K-Ras, K-Ras 2, KI-RAS, KRAS1, KRAS2, NS, NS3, OES, RALD, RASK2, c-Ki-ras, c-Ki-ras2)
  Tag / fusion protein: His6-MBP-tev (N terminal on insert)
  Cloning method: Gateway Cloning
Terms and licenses: Academic/Nonprofit Terms; Industry Terms: Not Available to Industry
How to cite: R989-X11-566: His6-MBP-tev-G-Hs.KRAS4b(1-169) G13D was a gift from Dominic Esposito (Addgene plasmid # 159543 ; http://n2t.net/addgene:159543 ; RRID:Addgene_159543)
